Addgene plasmid #208640: pUC-T7-hTP53-P0~670-FLuc
Purpose: for in vitro transcription template preparation, insert T7 promoter, TP53 translation initiation site P0 to +670 and F-luc from pGL3-Basic, into pUC19. P0~670 is confusing, BLAST is recommended.
Depositing lab: Quanfu Ma. Depositing organization: Maternal and Child Health Hospital of Hubei Province.
Backbone
  Vector backbone: pUC19
  Vector type: Luciferase ; In vitor transcription template
Growth in bacteria
  Bacterial resistance: Ampicillin, 100 μg/mL
  Growth temperature: 37°C
  Growth strain: DH5alpha
  Copy number: High Copy
Gene/Insert
  Gene/Insert name: TP53, UTR and partial CDS (alt name: P53-IRES-P0)
  Species: H. sapiens (human)
  Mutation: UTR and partial CDS in-frame with F-Luc
  Entrez Gene: TP53 (a.k.a. BCC7, BMFS5, LFS1, P53, TRP53)
  Promoter: T7
  Tag / fusion protein: T7 promoter (N terminal on insert); Firefly Luciferase (F-Luc) (C terminal on insert)
  Cloning method: Gibson Cloning
  Sequencing primers: 5′ M13-F; 3′ M13-R
Resource information
  A portion of this plasmid was derived from a plasmid made by: F-luc was cloned from pGL3-Basic.
Terms and licenses: Academic/Nonprofit Terms; Industry Terms: Not Available to Industry
Depositor comments: For in vitro transcription, Linearize with HindIII
How to cite: pUC-T7-hTP53-P0~670-FLuc was a gift from Quanfu Ma (Addgene plasmid # 208640 ; http://n2t.net/addgene:208640 ; RRID:Addgene_208640)
