[The description below was written by a language model from this plasmid's Addgene catalogue record and pLannotate feature annotations shown in this document.]
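Description:
pUC-T7-hTP53-P0~670-FLuc is a 5,003 nt, high-copy pUC19-based plasmid built as a template for in vitro transcription rather than for direct expression in cells. It is propagated in E. coli through the ColE1/pUC-type origin and selected with ampicillin via the β-lactamase (AmpR) gene and its native promoter. Remnants of the pUC19 backbone flank the insert, including the lac promoter, lac operator and CAP site, fragments of lacZα and the multiple cloning site, and short lacI, rop and bom fragments. These leftovers have no designed role in the construct's function.

The payload, assembled by Gibson cloning, starts with a bacteriophage T7 promoter. It is followed by a human TP53 segment described as running from the P0 initiation site to position +670, comprising UTR sequence plus a partial coding sequence. The annotation detects the p53 coding fragment beginning a couple of hundred nucleotides downstream of the promoter, so the intervening unannotated stretch presumably corresponds to the TP53 leader. The p53 fragment runs directly into a firefly luciferase (luc+) open reading frame taken from pGL3-Basic, and the record states that the two are fused in frame. Luciferase activity should therefore report translation initiated within the TP53 sequence. The alternative insert name, P53-IRES-P0, suggests use in studying translational control or IRES-type initiation of p53 mRNA, although the record does not describe specific experiments. The depositor notes that the template is linearised downstream of luciferase for run-off transcription. The depositor also cautions that the "P0~670" coordinates are ambiguous and recommends confirming the exact TP53 boundaries by sequence alignment.
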