Features (pLannotate 1.2.2; 14 found; start..end, strand, type, name):
      6..23      +  promoter       T7 promoter (fragment): promoter for bacteriophage T7 RNA polymerase
    270..689     +  CDS            p53 (fragment): human tumor suppressor protein that is often mutated in cancers; Homo sapiens TP53; responds to cellular stresses to regulate the expression of target genes
    690..2342    +  CDS            luciferase: firefly luciferase; luc+; enhanced luc+ version of the luciferase gene
   2344..2373    +  misc_feature   MCS (fragment): pUC18/19 multiple cloning site
   2410..2426    -  protein_bind   lac operator: The lac repressor binds to the lac operator to inhibit transcription in E. coli. This inhibition can be relieved by adding lactose or isopropyl-β-D-thiogalactopyranoside (IPTG). lac repressor encoded by lacI
   2434..2464    -  promoter       lac promoter: promoter for the E. coli lac operon
   2479..2500    -  protein_bind   CAP binding site: CAP binding activates transcription in the presence of cAMP. E. coli catabolite activator protein
   2513..2605    -  CDS            lacI (fragment): lac repressor; lacI; The lac repressor binds to the lac operator to inhibit transcription in E. coli. This inhibition can be relieved by adding lactose or isopropyl-β-D-thiogalactopyranoside (IPTG).
   2788..3376    -  rep_origin     ori: high-copy-number ColE1/pMB1/pBR322/pUC origin of replication
   3547..4407    -  CDS            AmpR: β-lactamase; bla; confers resistance to ampicillin, carbenicillin, and related antibiotics
   4408..4512    -  promoter       AmpR promoter: bla
   4607..4642    +  CDS            rop (fragment): Rop protein, which maintains plasmids at low copy number; rop
   4744..4843    +  misc_feature   bom (fragment): basis of mobility region from pBR322
   4849..3       -  CDS            lacZα (fragment) (across the origin): LacZα fragment of β-galactosidase; lacZ fragment
>Addgene plasmid #208640 | pUC-T7-hTP53-P0~670-FLuc | addgene full sequence | sequence record 418347 | Addgene NGS Result
AATTCTAATACGACTCACTATAGTCATGGCGACTGTCCAGCTTTGTGCCAGGAGCCTCGCAGGGGTTGAT
GGGATTGGGGTTTTCCCCTCCCATGTGCTCAAGACTGGCGCTAAAAGTTTTGAGCTTCTCAAAAGTCTAG
AGCCACCGTCCAGGGAGCAGGTAGCTGCTGGGCTCCGGGGACACTTTGCGTTCGGGCTGGGAGCGTGCTT
TCCACGACGGTGACACGCTTCCCTGGATTGGCAGCCAGACTGCCTTCCGGGTCACTGCCATGGAGGAGCC
GCAGTCAGATCCTAGCGTCGAGCCCCCTCTGAGTCAGGAAACATTTTCAGACCTATGGAAACTACTTCCT
GAAAACAACGTTCTGTCCCCCTTGCCGTCCCAAGCAATGGATGATTTGATGCTGTCCCCGGACGATATTG
AACAATGGTTCACTGAAGACCCAGGTCCAGATGAAGCTCCCAGAATGCCAGAGGCTGCTCCCCCCGTGGC
CCCTGCACCAGCAGCTCCTACACCGGCGGCCCCTGCACCAGCCCCCTCCTGGCCCCTGTCATCTTCTGTC
CCTTCCCAGAAAACCTACCAGGGCAGCTACGGTTTCCGTCTGGGCTTCTTGCATTCTGGGACAGCCAAGT
CTGTGACTTGCACGTACTCCCCTGCCCTCAACAAGATGTTTTGCCAACTGGCCAAGACCATGGAAGACGC
CAAAAACATAAAGAAAGGCCCGGCGCCATTCTATCCGCTGGAAGATGGAACCGCTGGAGAGCAACTGCAT
AAGGCTATGAAGAGATACGCCCTGGTTCCTGGAACAATTGCTTTTACAGATGCACATATCGAGGTGGACA
TCACTTACGCTGAGTACTTCGAAATGTCCGTTCGGTTGGCAGAAGCTATGAAACGATATGGGCTGAATAC
AAATCACAGAATCGTCGTATGCAGTGAAAACTCTCTTCAATTCTTTATGCCGGTGTTGGGCGCGTTATTT
ATCGGAGTTGCAGTTGCGCCCGCGAACGACATTTATAATGAACGTGAATTGCTCAACAGTATGGGCATTT
CGCAGCCTACCGTGGTGTTCGTTTCCAAAAAGGGGTTGCAAAAAATTTTGAACGTGCAAAAAAAGCTCCC
AATCATCCAAAAAATTATTATCATGGATTCTAAAACGGATTACCAGGGATTTCAGTCGATGTACACGTTC
GTCACATCTCATCTACCTCCCGGTTTTAATGAATACGATTTTGTGCCAGAGTCCTTCGATAGGGACAAGA
CAATTGCACTGATCATGAACTCCTCTGGATCTACTGGTCTGCCTAAAGGTGTCGCTCTGCCTCATAGAAC
TGCCTGCGTGAGATTCTCGCATGCCAGAGATCCTATTTTTGGCAATCAAATCATTCCGGATACTGCGATT
TTAAGTGTTGTTCCATTCCATCACGGTTTTGGAATGTTTACTACACTCGGATATTTGATATGTGGATTTC
GAGTCGTCTTAATGTATAGATTTGAAGAAGAGCTGTTTCTGAGGAGCCTTCAGGATTACAAGATTCAAAG
TGCGCTGCTGGTGCCAACCCTATTCTCCTTCTTCGCCAAAAGCACTCTGATTGACAAATACGATTTATCT
AATTTACACGAAATTGCTTCTGGTGGCGCTCCCCTCTCTAAGGAAGTCGGGGAAGCGGTTGCCAAGAGGT
TCCATCTGCCAGGTATCAGGCAAGGATATGGGCTCACTGAGACTACATCAGCTATTCTGATTACACCCGA
GGGGGATGATAAACCGGGCGCGGTCGGTAAAGTTGTTCCATTTTTTGAAGCGAAGGTTGTGGATCTGGAT
ACCGGGAAAACGCTGGGCGTTAATCAAAGAGGCGAACTGTGTGTGAGAGGTCCTATGATTATGTCCGGTT
ATGTAAACAATCCGGAAGCGACCAACGCCTTGATTGACAAGGATGGATGGCTACATTCTGGAGACATAGC
TTACTGGGACGAAGACGAACACTTCTTCATCGTTGACCGCCTGAAGTCTCTGATTAAGTACAAAGGCTAT
CAGGTGGCTCCCGCTGAATTGGAATCCATCTTGCTCCAACACCCCAACATCTTCGACGCAGGTGTCGCAG
GTCTTCCCGACGATGACGCCGGTGAACTTCCCGCCGCCGTTGTTGTTTTGGAGCACGGAAAGACGATGAC
GGAAAAAGAGATCGTGGATTACGTCGCCAGTCAAGTAACAACCGCGAAAAAGTTGCGCGGAGGAGTTGTG
TTTGTGGACGAAGTACCGAAAGGTCTTACCGGAAAACTCGACGCAAGAAAAATCAGAGAGATCCTCATAA
AGGCCAAGAAGGGCGGAAAGATCGCCGTGTAATTCTAGAGTCGACCTGCAGGCATGCAAGCTTGGCGTAA
TCATGGTCATAGCTGTTTCCTGTGTGAAATTGTTATCCGCTCACAATTCCACACAACATACGAGCCGGAA
GCATAAAGTGTAAAGCCTGGGGTGCCTAATGAGTGAGCTAACTCACATTAATTGCGTTGCGCTCACTGCC
CGCTTTCCAGTCGGGAAACCTGTCGTGCCAGCTGCATTAATGAATCGGCCAACGCGCGGGGAGAGGCGGT
TTGCGTATTGGGCGCTCTTCCGCTTCCTCGCTCACTGACTCGCTGCGCTCGGTCGTTCGGCTGCGGCGAG
CGGTATCAGCTCACTCAAAGGCGGTAATACGGTTATCCACAGAATCAGGGGATAACGCAGGAAAGAACAT
GTGAGCAAAAGGCCAGCAAAAGGCCAGGAACCGTAAAAAGGCCGCGTTGCTGGCGTTTTTCCATAGGCTC
CGCCCCCCTGACGAGCATCACAAAAATCGACGCTCAAGTCAGAGGTGGCGAAACCCGACAGGACTATAAA
GATACCAGGCGTTTCCCCCTGGAAGCTCCCTCGTGCGCTCTCCTGTTCCGACCCTGCCGCTTACCGGATA
CCTGTCCGCCTTTCTCCCTTCGGGAAGCGTGGCGCTTTCTCATAGCTCACGCTGTAGGTATCTCAGTTCG
GTGTAGGTCGTTCGCTCCAAGCTGGGCTGTGTGCACGAACCCCCCGTTCAGCCCGACCGCTGCGCCTTAT
CCGGTAACTATCGTCTTGAGTCCAACCCGGTAAGACACGACTTATCGCCACTGGCAGCAGCCACTGGTAA
CAGGATTAGCAGAGCGAGGTATGTAGGCGGTGCTACAGAGTTCTTGAAGTGGTGGCCTAACTACGGCTAC
ACTAGAAGAACAGTATTTGGTATCTGCGCTCTGCTGAAGCCAGTTACCTTCGGAAAAAGAGTTGGTAGCT
CTTGATCCGGCAAACAAACCACCGCTGGTAGCGGTGGTTTTTTTGTTTGCAAGCAGCAGATTACGCGCAG
AAAAAAAGGATCTCAAGAAGATCCTTTGATCTTTTCTACGGGGTCTGACGCTCAGTGGAACGAAAACTCA
CGTTAAGGGATTTTGGTCATGAGATTATCAAAAAGGATCTTCACCTAGATCCTTTTAAATTAAAAATGAA
GTTTTAAATCAATCTAAAGTATATATGAGTAAACTTGGTCTGACAGTTACCAATGCTTAATCAGTGAGGC
ACCTATCTCAGCGATCTGTCTATTTCGTTCATCCATAGTTGCCTGACTCCCCGTCGTGTAGATAACTACG
ATACGGGAGGGCTTACCATCTGGCCCCAGTGCTGCAATGATACCGCGAGACCCACGCTCACCGGCTCCAG
ATTTATCAGCAATAAACCAGCCAGCCGGAAGGGCCGAGCGCAGAAGTGGTCCTGCAACTTTATCCGCCTC
CATCCAGTCTATTAATTGTTGCCGGGAAGCTAGAGTAAGTAGTTCGCCAGTTAATAGTTTGCGCAACGTT
GTTGCCATTGCTACAGGCATCGTGGTGTCACGCTCGTCGTTTGGTATGGCTTCATTCAGCTCCGGTTCCC
AACGATCAAGGCGAGTTACATGATCCCCCATGTTGTGCAAAAAAGCGGTTAGCTCCTTCGGTCCTCCGAT
CGTTGTCAGAAGTAAGTTGGCCGCAGTGTTATCACTCATGGTTATGGCAGCACTGCATAATTCTCTTACT
GTCATGCCATCCGTAAGATGCTTTTCTGTGACTGGTGAGTACTCAACCAAGTCATTCTGAGAATAGTGTA
TGCGGCGACCGAGTTGCTCTTGCCCGGCGTCAATACGGGATAATACCGCGCCACATAGCAGAACTTTAAA
AGTGCTCATCATTGGAAAACGTTCTTCGGGGCGAAAACTCTCAAGGATCTTACCGCTGTTGAGATCCAGT
TCGATGTAACCCACTCGTGCACCCAACTGATCTTCAGCATCTTTTACTTTCACCAGCGTTTCTGGGTGAG
CAAAAACAGGAAGGCAAAATGCCGCAAAAAAGGGAATAAGGGCGACACGGAAATGTTGAATACTCATACT
CTTCCTTTTTCAATATTATTGAAGCATTTATCAGGGTTATTGTCTCATGAGCGGATACATATTTGAATGT
ATTTAGAAAAATAAACAAATAGGGGTTCCGCGCACATTTCCCCGAAAAGTGCCACCTGACGTCTAAGAAA
CCATTATTATCATGACATTAACCTATAAAAATAGGCGTATCACGAGGCCCTTTCGTCTCGCGCGTTTCGG
TGATGACGGTGAAAACCTCTGACACATGCAGCTCCCGGAGACGGTCACAGCTTGTCTGTAAGCGGATGCC
GGGAGCAGACAAGCCCGTCAGGGCGCGTCAGCGGGTGTTGGCGGGTGTCGGGGCTGGCTTAACTATGCGG
CATCAGAGCAGATTGTACTGAGAGTGCACCATATGCGGTGTGAAATACCGCACAGATGCGTAAGGAGAAA
ATACCGCATCAGGCGCCATTCGCCATTCAGGCTGCGCAACTGTTGGGAAGGGCGATCGGTGCGGGCCTCT
TCGCTATTACGCCAGCTGGCGAAAGGGGGATGTGCTGCAAGGCGATTAAGTTGGGTAACGCCAGGGTTTT
CCCAGTCACGACGTTGTAAAACGACGGCCAGTG
